Addgene plasmid #116741: pHAGE-FGFR2
Purpose: Lentiviral expression of FGFR2
Depositing lab: Gordon Mills & Kenneth Scott. Depositing organization: Baylor College of Medicine. Publication: Systematic Functional Annotation of Somatic Mutations in Cancer. Ng PK, Li J, Jeong KJ, Shao S, Chen H, Tsang YH, Sengupta S, Wang Z, Bhavana VH, Tran R, Soewito S, Minussi DC, Moreno D, Kong K, Dogruluk T, Lu H, Gao J, Tokheim C, Zhou DC, Johnson AM, Zeng J, Ip CKM, Ju Z, Wester M, Yu S, Li Y, Vellano CP, Schultz N, Karchin R, Ding L, Lu Y, Cheung LWT, Chen K, Shaw KR, Meric-Bernstam F, Scott KL, Yi S, Sahni N, Liang H, Mills GB. Cancer Cell. 2018 Mar 12;33(3):450-462.e10. doi: 10.1016/j.ccell.2018.01.021. PubMed 29533785.
Backbone
  Vector backbone: pHAGE
  Vector type: Lentiviral
Growth in bacteria
  Bacterial resistance: Ampicillin, 100 μg/mL
  Growth temperature: 37°C
  Growth strain: Stbl3
  Copy number: High Copy
Gene/Insert
  Gene/Insert name: FGFR2
  Species: H. sapiens (human)
  Mutation: WT
  Entrez Gene: FGFR2 (a.k.a. BBDS, BEK, BFR-1, CD332, CEK3, CFD1, ECT1, JWS, K-SAM, KGFR, TK14, TK25)
  Cloning method: Gateway Cloning
Terms and licenses: Academic/Nonprofit Terms; Industry Terms: Not Available to Industry
How to cite: pHAGE-FGFR2 was a gift from Gordon Mills & Kenneth Scott (Addgene plasmid # 116741 ; http://n2t.net/addgene:116741 ; RRID:Addgene_116741)
