[The description below was written by a language model from this plasmid's Addgene catalogue record and pLannotate feature annotations shown in this document.]
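Description:
pHAGE-FGFR2 is an HIV-1-derived lentiviral expression plasmid of about 11 kb, built on the pHAGE backbone to deliver wild-type human FGFR2, the fibroblast growth factor receptor tyrosine kinase, into mammalian cells. It is propagated in E. coli through a high-copy ColE1/pUC-type origin with ampicillin selection (AmpR, β-lactamase). The record lists a recombination-deficient strain as the growth host, as is usual for LTR-containing vectors. Small lac-region and SV40 ori/poly(A) fragments in the bacterial portion appear to be backbone remnants.

The viral transfer cassette lies between a truncated 5' LTR and a self-inactivating ΔU3 3' LTR. It carries the Ψ packaging signal with an adjoining gag fragment, the RRE for Rev-dependent nuclear export of the genomic RNA, and the cPPT/CTS, which aids nuclear import in transduced cells. Within it, the strong constitutive EF-1α promoter drives the FGFR2 open reading frame, which was inserted by Gateway cloning and is flanked by attB1 and attB2 sites. Downstream are short T3 and T7 promoter sequences, an attB4 fragment and a V5 epitope tag. The V5 sequence sits well beyond the end of the FGFR2 coding region, and the record does not say whether it is translated in frame with the receptor. An EMCV IRES then allows translation of a puromycin N-acetyltransferase from the same transcript, so transduced cells can be selected with puromycin. A WPRE ahead of the 3' LTR enhances transcript expression.

The stated purpose is lentiviral expression of FGFR2. The associated work concerned systematic functional annotation of somatic cancer mutations, which suggests that this wild-type clone serves as a reference for mutant alleles, although the record does not say so.
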