Features (pLannotate 1.2.2; 30 found; start..end, strand, type, name):
    377..634     +  LTR            5' LTR (truncated): truncated 5' long terminal repeat (LTR) from HIV-1
    681..806     +  misc_feature   HIV-1 Ψ: packaging signal of human immunodeficiency virus type 1
    790..1128    +  CDS            HIV-1 gag (fragment): gag protein from human immunodeficiency virus 1; gag
   1303..1536    +  misc_feature   RRE: The Rev response element (RRE) of HIV-1 allows for Rev-dependent mRNA export from the nucleus to the cytoplasm.
   1913..2013    +  CDS            Rev (fragment): human immunodeficiency virus 1 (HIV-1) Rev protein; rev; enhances nuclear export of unspliced and incompletely spliced viral mRNAs
   2058..2175    +  misc_feature   cPPT/CTS: central polypurine tract and central termination sequence of HIV-1
   2223..3401    +  promoter       EF-1α promoter: strong constitutive promoter for human elongation factor EF-1α
   3422..3442    +  protein_bind   attB1: mutant version of attB; core recombination site for the Gateway® BP reaction BP Clonase™
   3448..5910    +  CDS            FGFR2 (sequence partly withheld): FGFR2_HUMAN - Also known as BEK, KGFR, KSAM. Experimental evidence at protein level: Swiss-Prot protein existence level 1. Tyrosine-protein kinase that acts as cell-surface receptor for fibroblast growth factors and plays an essential role in the regulation of cell proliferation, differentiation, migration and apoptosis, and in the regulation of embryonic development. Required for normal embryonic patterning, trophoblast function, limb bud development, lung morphogenesis, osteogenesis and skin development. Plays an essential role in the regulation of osteoblast differentiation, proliferation a
   5915..5939    -  protein_bind   attB2: mutant version of attB; recombination site for the Gateway® BP reaction BP Clonase™
   5947..5965    +  promoter       T3 promoter: promoter for bacteriophage T3 RNA polymerase
   5991..6009    -  promoter       T7 promoter: promoter for bacteriophage T7 RNA polymerase
   6015..6033    -  protein_bind   attB4 (fragment): mutant version of attB; core recombination site for the Gateway® BP reaction BP Clonase™
   6089..6130    +  CDS            V5 tag: epitope tag from simian virus 5
   6256..6718    +  misc_feature   IRES: internal ribosome entry site (IRES) of the encephalomyocarditis virus (EMCV)
   6732..7329    +  CDS            PuroR (fragment): puromycin N-acetyltransferase; pac from Streptomyces; confers resistance to puromycin
   7345..7933    +  misc_feature   WPRE: woodchuck hepatitis virus posttranscriptional regulatory element
   7941..8006    +  CDS            nef (fragment): NEF_HV1Z2 - Experimental evidence at protein level: Swiss-Prot protein existence level 1. Extracellular Nef protein targets CD4(+) T-lymphocytes for apoptosis by interacting with CXCR4 surface receptors. From Human immunodeficiency virus type 1 group M subtype D (isolate Z2/CDC-Z34) (HIV-1).
   8008..8241    +  LTR            3' LTR (ΔU3): self-inactivating 3' long terminal repeat (LTR) from HIV-1
   8446..8550    +  promoter       AmpR promoter: bla
   8551..9411    +  CDS            AmpR: β-lactamase; bla; confers resistance to ampicillin, carbenicillin, and related antibiotics
   9582..10170   +  rep_origin     ori: high-copy-number ColE1/pMB1/pBR322/pUC origin of replication
  10353..10407   +  CDS            lacI (fragment): lac repressor; lacI; The lac repressor binds to the lac operator to inhibit transcription in E. coli. This inhibition can be relieved by adding lactose or isopropyl-β-D-thiogalactopyranoside (IPTG).
  10413..10506   +  rep_origin     SV40 ori (fragment): SV40 origin of replication
  10531..10568   +  CDS            lacI (fragment): lac repressor; lacI; The lac repressor binds to the lac operator to inhibit transcription in E. coli. This inhibition can be relieved by adding lactose or isopropyl-β-D-thiogalactopyranoside (IPTG).
  10581..10602   +  protein_bind   CAP binding site: CAP binding activates transcription in the presence of cAMP. E. coli catabolite activator protein
  10617..10647   +  promoter       lac promoter: promoter for the E. coli lac operon
  10651..10673   +  protein_bind   lac operator (fragment): The lac repressor binds to the lac operator to inhibit transcription in E. coli. This inhibition can be relieved by adding lactose or isopropyl-β-D-thiogalactopyranoside (IPTG). lac repressor encoded by lacI
  10705..10788   +  polyA_signal   SV40 poly(A) signal (fragment): SV40 polyadenylation signal
  10955..329     +  CDS            nef (fragment) (across the origin): NEF_HV1BR - Experimental evidence at protein level: Swiss-Prot protein existence level 1. Extracellular Nef protein targets CD4(+) T-lymphocytes for apoptosis by interacting with CXCR4 surface receptors (PubMed:14990729). From Human immunodeficiency virus type 1 group M subtype B (isolate BRU/LAI) (HIV-1).
>Addgene plasmid #116741 | pHAGE-FGFR2 | addgene full sequence | sequence record 241267 | Addgene NGS Result
TGGAAGGGCTAATTCACTCCCAAAGAAGACAAGATATCCTTGATCTGTGGATCTACCACACACAAGGCTA
CTTCCCTGATTAGCAGAACTACACACCAGGGCCAGGGGTCAGATATCCACTGACCTTTGGATGGTGCTAC
AAGCTAGTACCAGTTGAGCCAGATAAGGTAGAAGAGGCCAATAAAGGAGAGAACACCAGCTTGTTACACC
CTGTGAGCCTGCATGGGATGGATGACCCGGAGAGAGAAGTGTTAGAGTGGAGGTTTGACAGCCGCCTAGC
ATTTCATCACGTGGCCCGAGAGCTGCATCCGGAGTACTTCAAGAACTGCTGATATCGAGCTTGCTACAAG
GGACTTTCCGCTGGGGACTTTCCAGGGAGGCGTGGCCTGGGCGGGACTGGGGAGTGGCGAGCCCTCAGAT
CCTGCATATAAGCAGCTGCTTTTTGCCTGTACTGGGTCTCTCTGGTTAGACCAGATCTGAGCCTGGGAGC
TCTCTGGCTAACTAGGGAACCCACTGCTTAAGCCTCAATAAAGCTTGCCTTGAGTGCTTCAAGTAGTGTG
TGCCCGTCTGTTGTGTGACTCTGGTAACTAGAGATCCCTCAGACCCTTTTAGTCAGTGTGGAAAATCTCT
AGCAGTGGCGCCCGAACAGGGACTTGAAAGCGAAAGGGAAACCAGAGGAGCTCTCTCGACGCAGGACTCG
GCTTGCTGAAGCGCGCACGGCAAGAGGCGAGGGGCGGCGACTGGTGAGTACGCCAAAAATTTTGACTAGC
GGAGGCTAGAAGGAGAGAGATGGGTGCGAGAGCGTCAGTATTAAGCGGGGGAGAATTAGATCGCGATGGG
AAAAAATTCGGTTAAGGCCAGGGGGAAAGAAAAAATATAAATTAAAACATATAGTATGGGCAAGCAGGGA
GCTAGAACGATTCGCAGTTAATCCTGGCCTGTTAGAAACATCAGAAGGCTGTAGACAAATACTGGGACAG
CTACAACCATCCCTTCAGACAGGATCAGAAGAACTTAGATCATTATATAATACAGTAGCAACCCTCTATT
GTGTGCATCAAAGGATAGAGATAAAAGACACCAAGGAAGCTTTAGACAAGATAGAGGAAGAGCAAAACAA
AAGTAAGACCACCGCACAGCAAGCGGCCGGCCGCTGATCTTCAGACCTGGAGGAGGAGATATGAGGGACA
ATTGGAGAAGTGAATTATATAAATATAAAGTAGTAAAAATTGAACCATTAGGAGTAGCACCCACCAAGGC
AAAGAGAAGAGTGGTGCAGAGAGAAAAAAGAGCAGTGGGAATAGGAGCTTTGTTCCTTGGGTTCTTGGGA
GCAGCAGGAAGCACTATGGGCGCAGCGTCAATGACGCTGACGGTACAGGCCAGACAATTATTGTCTGGTA
TAGTGCAGCAGCAGAACAATTTGCTGAGGGCTATTGAGGCGCAACAGCATCTGTTGCAACTCACAGTCTG
GGGCATCAAGCAGCTCCAGGCAAGAATCCTGGCTGTGGAAAGATACCTAAAGGATCAACAGCTCCTGGGG
ATTTGGGGTTGCTCTGGAAAACTCATTTGCACCACTGCTGTGCCTTGGAATGCTAGTTGGAGTAATAAAT
CTCTGGAACAGATTTGGAATCACACGACCTGGATGGAGTGGGACAGAGAAATTAACAATTACACAAGCTT
AATACACTCCTTAATTGAAGAATCGCAAAACCAGCAAGAAAAGAATGAACAAGAATTATTGGAATTAGAT
AAATGGGCAAGTTTGTGGAATTGGTTTAACATAACAAATTGGCTGTGGTATATAAAATTATTCATAATGA
TAGTAGGAGGCTTGGTAGGTTTAAGAATAGTTTTTGCTGTACTTTCTATAGTGAATAGAGTTAGGCAGGG
ATATTCACCATTATCGTTTCAGACCCACCTCCCAACCCCGAGGGGACCCGACAGGCCCGAAGGAATAGAA
GAAGAAGGTGGAGAGAGAGACAGAGACAGATCCATTCGATTAGTGAACGGATCTCGACGGTATCGCCGAA
TTCACAAATGGCAGTATTCATCCACAATTTTAAAAGAAAAGGGGGGATTGGGGGGTACAGTGCAGGGGAA
AGAATAGTAGACATAATAGCAACAGACATACAAACTAAAGAATTACAAAAACAAATTACAAAAATTCAAA
ATTTTCGGGTTTATTACAGGGACAGCAGAGATCCAGTTTGGACTAGTCGTGAGGCTCCGGTGCCCGTCAG
TGGGCAGAGCGCACATCGCCCACAGTCCCCGAGAAGTTGGGGGGAGGGGTCGGCAATTGAACCGGTGCCT
AGAGAAGGTGGCGCGGGGTAAACTGGGAAAGTGATGTCGTGTACTGGCTCCGCCTTTTTCCCGAGGGTGG
GGGAGAACCGTATATAAGTGCAGTAGTCGCCGTGAACGTTCTTTTTCGCAACGGGTTTGCCGCCAGAACA
CAGGTAAGTGCCGTGTGTGGTTCCCGCGGGCCTGGCCTCTTTACGGGTTATGGCCCTTGCGTGCCTTGAA
TTACTTCCACCTGGCTGCAGTACGTGATTCTTGATCCCGAGCTTCGGGTTGGAAGTGGGTGGGAGAGTTC
GAGGCCTTGCGCTTAAGGAGCCCCTTCGCCTCGTGCTTGAGTTGAGGCCTGGCCTGGGCGCTGGGGCCGC
CGCGTGCGAATCTGGTGGCACCTTCGCGCCTGTCTCGCTGCTTTCGATAAGTCTCTAGCCATTTAAAATT
TTTGATGACCTGCTGCGACGCTTTTTTTCTGGCAAGATAGTCTTGTAAATGCGGGCCAAGATCTGCACAC
TGGTATTTCGGTTTTTGGGGCCGCGGGCGGCGACGGGGCCCGTGCGTCCCAGCGCACATGTTCGGCGAGG
CGGGGCCTGCGAGCGCGGCCACCGAGAATCGGACGGGGGTAGTCTCAAGCTGGCCGGCCTGCTCTGGTGC
CTGGCCTCGCGCCGCCGTGTATCGCCCCGCCCTGGGCGGCAAGGCTGGCCCGGTCGGCACCAGTTGCGTG
AGCGGAAAGATGGCCGCTTCCCGGCCCTGCTGCAGGGAGCTCAAAATGGAGGACGCGGCGCTCGGGAGAG
CGGGCGGGTGAGTCACCCACACAAAGGAAAAGGGCCTTTCCGTCCTCAGCCGTCGCTTCATGTGACTCCA
CGGAGTACCGGGCGCCGTCCAGGCACCTCGATTAGTTCTCGAGCTTTTGGAGTACGTCGTCTTTAGGTTG
GGGGGAGGGGTTTTATGCGATGGAGTTTCCCCACACTGAGTGGGTGGAGACTGAAGTTAGGCCAGCTTGG
CACTTGATGTAATTCTCCTTGGAATTTGCCCTTTTTGAGTTTGGATCTTGGTTCATTCTCAAGCCTCAGA
CAGTGGTTCAAAGTTTTTTTCTTCCATTTCAGGTGTCGTGAAGCGGCCCTGCAGATATCAACAAGTTTGT
ACAAAAAAGCAGGCACCATGGTCAGCTGGGGTCGTTTCATCTGCCTGGTCGTGGTCACCATGGCAACCTT
GTCCCTGGCCCGGCCCTCCTTCAGTTTAGTTGAGGATACCACATTAGAGCCAGAAGAGCCACCAACCAAA
TACCAAATCTCTCAACCAGAAGTGTACGTGGCTGCGCCAGGGGAGTCGCTAGAGGTGCGCTGCCTGTTGA
AAGATGCCGCCGTGATCAGTTGGACTAAGGATGGGGTGCACTTGGGGCCCAACAATAGGACAGTGCTTAT
TGGGGAGTACTTGCAGATAAAGGGCGCCACGCCTAGAGACTCCGGCCTCTATGCTTGTACTGCCAGTAGG
ACTGTAGACAGTGAAACTTGGTACTTCATGGTGAATGTCACAGATGCCATCTCATCCGGAGATGATGAGG
ATGACACCGATGGTGCGGAAGATTTTGTCAGTGAGAACAGTAACAACAAGAGAGCACCATACTGGACCAA
CACAGAAAAGATGGAAAAGCGGCTCCATGCTGTGCCTGCGGCCAACACTGTCAAGTTTCGCTGCCCAGCC
GGGGGGAACCCAATGCCAACCATGCGGTGGCTGAAAAACGGGAAGGAGTTTAAGCAGGAGCATCGCATTG
GAGGCTACAAGGTACGAAACCAGCACTGGAGCCTCATTATGGAAAGTGTGGTCCCATCTGACAAGGGAAA
TTATACCTGTGTGGTGGAGAATGAATACGGGTCCATCAATCACACGTACCACCTGGATGTTGTGGAGCGA
TCGCCTCACCGGCCCATCCTCCAAGCCGGACTGCCGGCAAATGCCTCCACAGTGGTCGGAGGAGACGTAG
AGTTTGTCTGCAAGGTTTACAGTGATGCCCAGCCCCACATCCAGTGGATCAAGCACGTGGAAAAGAACGG
CAGTAAATACGGGCCCGACGGGCTGCCCTACCTCAAGGTTCTCAAGGCCGCCGGTGTTAACACCACGGAC
AAAGAGATTGAGGTTCTCTATATTCGGAATGTAACTTTTGAGGACGCTGGGGAATATACGTGCTTGGCGG
GTAATTCTATTGGGATATCCTTTCACTCTGCATGGTTGACAGTTCTGCCAGCGCCTGGAAGAGAAAAGGA
GATTACAGCTTCCCCAGACTACCTGGAGATAGCCATTTACTGCATAGGGGTCTTCTTAATCGCCTGTATG
GTGGTAACAGTCATCCTGTGCCGAATGAAGAACACGACCAAGAAGCCAGACTTCAGCAGCCAGCCGGCTG
TGCACAAGCTGACCAAACGTATCCCCCTGCGGAGACAGGTAACAGTTTCGGCTGAGTCCAGCTCCTCCAT
GAACTCCAACACCCCGCTGGTGAGGATAACAACACGCCTCTCTTCAACGGCAGACACCCCCATGCTGGCA
GGGGTCTCC
[912 nt withheld, positions 4840-5751]
TACTTGGACCTCAGCCAACCTCTCGAACAGTATTCACCTAGTTACCCTGACACAAGAAGTTCTTGTTCTT
CAGGAGATGATTCTGTTTTTTCTCCAGACCCCATGCCTTACGAACCATGCCTTCCTCAGTATCCACACAT
AAACGGCAGTGTTAAAACATAGAACCCAGCTTTCTTGTACAAAGTGGTGATATCCAATTAACCCTCACTA
AAGGGAGAATGTTGAATAAGAAGTAATTCCCTATAGTGAGTCGTATTACCACCCAACTTTTCTATACAAA
GTGGTTGATATCCAGCACAGTGGCGGCCGCTCGAGTCTAGAGGGCCCGCGGTTCGAAGGTAAGCCTATCC
CTAACCCTCTCCTCGGTCTCGATTCTACGCGTACCGGTTAGTAATGAGATCCCTCCCCCCCCCCTAACGT
TACTGGCCGAAGCCGCTTGGAATAAGGCCGGTGTGCGTTTGTCTATATGTTATTTTCCACCATATTGCCG
TCTTTTGGCAATGTGAGGGCCCGGAAACCTGGCCCTGTCTTCTTGACGAGCATTCCTAGGGGTCTTTCCC
CTCTCGCCAAAGGAATGCAAGGTCTGTTGAATGTCGTGAAGGAAGCAGTTCCTCTGGAAGCTTCTTGAAG
ACAAACAACGTCTGTAGCGACCCTTTGCAGGCAGCGGAACCCCCCACCTGGCGACAGGTGCCTCTGCGGC
CAAAAGCCACGTGTATAAGATACACCTGCAAAGGCGGCACAACCCCAGTGCCACGTTGTGAGTTGGATAG
TTGTGGAAAGAGTCAAATGGCTCTCCTCAAGCGTATTCAACAAGGGGCTGAAGGATGCCCAGAAGGTACC
CCATTGTATGGGATCTGATCTGGGGCCTCGGTGCACATGCTTTACATGTGTTTAGTCGAGGTTAAAAAAA
CGTCTAGGCCCCCCGAACCACGGGGACGTGGTTTTCCTTTGAAAAACACGATGATAATATGGCCACACAT
ATGACCGAGTACAAGCCCACGGTGCGCCTCGCCACCCGCGACGACGTCCCCAGGGCCGTACGCACCCTCG
CCGCCGCGTTCGCCGACTACCCCGCCACGCGCCACACCGTCGATCCGGACCGCCACATCGAGCGGGTCAC
CGAGCTGCAAGAACTCTTCCTCACGCGCGTCGGGCTCGACATCGGCAAGGTGTGGGTCGCGGACGACGGC
GCCGCGGTGGCGGTCTGGACCACGCCGGAGAGCGTCGAAGCGGGGGCGGTGTTCGCCGAGATCGGCCCGC
GCATGGCCGAGTTGAGCGGTTCCCGGCTGGCCGCGCAGCAACAGATGGAAGGCCTCCTGGCGCCGCACCG
GCCCAAGGAGCCCGCGTGGTTCCTGGCCACCGTCGGCGTCTCGCCCGACCACCAGGGCAAGGGTCTGGGC
AGCGCCGTCGTGCTCCCCGGAGTGGAGGCGGCCGAGCGCGCCGGGGTGCCCGCCTTCCTGGAGACCTCCG
CGCCCCGCAACCTCCCCTTCTACGAGCGGCTCGGCTTCACCGTCACCGCCGACGTCGAGGTGCCCGAAGG
ACCGCGCACCTGGTGCATGACCCGCAAGCCCGGTGCCTAAATCGATAGATCCTAATCAACCTCTGGATTA
CAAAATTTGTGAAAGATTGACTGGTATTCTTAACTATGTTGCTCCTTTTACGCTATGTGGATACGCTGCT
TTAATGCCTTTGTATCATGCTATTGCTTCCCGTATGGCTTTCATTTTCTCCTCCTTGTATAAATCCTGGT
TGCTGTCTCTTTATGAGGAGTTGTGGCCCGTTGTCAGGCAACGTGGCGTGGTGTGCACTGTGTTTGCTGA
CGCAACCCCCACTGGTTGGGGCATTGCCACCACCTGTCAGCTCCTTTCCGGGACTTTCGCTTTCCCCCTC
CCTATTGCCACGGCGGAACTCATCGCCGCCTGCCTTGCCCGCTGCTGGACAGGGGCTCGGCTGTTGGGCA
CTGACAATTCCGTGGTGTTGTCGGGGAAATCATCGTCCTTTCCTTGGCTGCTCGCCTGTGTTGCCACCTG
GATTCTGCGCGGGACGTCCTTCTGCTACGTCCCTTCGGCCCTCAATCCAGCGGACCTTCCTTCCCGCGGC
CTGCTGCCGGCTCTGCGGCCTCTTCCGCGTCTTCGCCTTCGCCCTCAGACGAGTCGGATCTCCCTTTGGG
CCGCCTCCCCGCCTGAGATCCTTTAAGACCAATGACTTACAAGGCAGCTGTAGATCTTAGCCACTTTTTA
AAAGAAAAGGGGGGACTGGAAGGGCTAATTCACTCCCAACGAAGACAAGATCTGCTTTTTGCTTGTACTG
GGTCTCTCTGGTTAGACCAGATCTGAGCCTGGGAGCTCTCTGGCTAACTAGGGAACCCACTGCTTAAGCC
TCAATAAAGCTTGCCTTGAGTGCTTCAAGTAGTGTGTGCCCGTCTGTTGTGTGACTCTGGTAACTAGAGA
TCCCTCAGACCCTTTTAGTCAGTGTGGAAAATCTCTAGCAGTAGTAGTTCATGTCATCTTATTATTCAGT
ATTTATAACTTGCAAAGAAATGAATATCAGAGAGTGAGAGGCCCGGGTTAATTAAGGAAAGGGCTAGATC
ATTCTTGAAGACGAAAGGGCCTCGTGATACGCCTATTTTTATAGGTTAATGTCATGATAATAATGGTTTC
TTAGACGTCAGGTGGCACTTTTCGGGGAAATGTGCGCGGAACCCCTATTTGTTTATTTTTCTAAATACAT
TCAAATATGTATCCGCTCATGAGACAATAACCCTGATAAATGCTTCAATAATATTGAAAAAGGAAGAGTA
TGAGTATTCAACATTTCCGTGTCGCCCTTATTCCCTTTTTTGCGGCATTTTGCCTTCCTGTTTTTGCTCA
CCCAGAAACGCTGGTGAAAGTAAAAGATGCTGAAGATCAGTTGGGTGCACGAGTGGGTTACATCGAACTG
GATCTCAACAGCGGTAAGATCCTTGAGAGTTTTCGCCCCGAAGAACGTTTTCCAATGATGAGCACTTTTA
AAGTTCTGCTATGTGGCGCGGTATTATCCCGTGTTGACGCCGGGCAAGAGCAACTCGGTCGCCGCATACA
CTATTCTCAGAATGACTTGGTTGAGTACTCACCAGTCACAGAAAAGCATCTTACGGATGGCATGACAGTA
AGAGAATTATGCAGTGCTGCCATAACCATGAGTGATAACACTGCGGCCAACTTACTTCTGACAACGATCG
GAGGACCGAAGGAGCTAACCGCTTTTTTGCACAACATGGGGGATCATGTAACTCGCCTTGATCGTTGGGA
ACCGGAGCTGAATGAAGCCATACCAAACGACGAGCGTGACACCACGATGCCTGTAGCAATGGCAACAACG
TTGCGCAAACTATTAACTGGCGAACTACTTACTCTAGCTTCCCGGCAACAATTAATAGACTGGATGGAGG
CGGATAAAGTTGCAGGACCACTTCTGCGCTCGGCCCTTCCGGCTGGCTGGTTTATTGCTGATAAATCTGG
AGCCGGTGAGCGTGGGTCTCGCGGTATCATTGCAGCACTGGGGCCAGATGGTAAGCCCTCCCGTATCGTA
GTTATCTACACGACGGGGAGTCAGGCAACTATGGATGAACGAAATAGACAGATCGCTGAGATAGGTGCCT
CACTGATTAAGCATTGGTAACTGTCAGACCAAGTTTACTCATATATACTTTAGATTGATTTAAAACTTCA
TTTTTAATTTAAAAGGATCTAGGTGAAGATCCTTTTTGATAATCTCATGACCAAAATCCCTTAACGTGAG
TTTTCGTTCCACTGAGCGTCAGACCCCGTAGAAAAGATCAAAGGATCTTCTTGAGATCCTTTTTTTCTGC
GCGTAATCTGCTGCTTGCAAACAAAAAAACCACCGCTACCAGCGGTGGTTTGTTTGCCGGATCAAGAGCT
ACCAACTCTTTTTCCGAAGGTAACTGGCTTCAGCAGAGCGCAGATACCAAATACTGTTCTTCTAGTGTAG
CCGTAGTTAGGCCACCACTTCAAGAACTCTGTAGCACCGCCTACATACCTCGCTCTGCTAATCCTGTTAC
CAGTGGCTGCTGCCAGTGGCGATAAGTCGTGTCTTACCGGGTTGGACTCAAGACGATAGTTACCGGATAA
GGCGCAGCGGTCGGGCTGAACGGGGGGTTCGTGCACACAGCCCAGCTTGGAGCGAACGACCTACACCGAA
CTGAGATACCTACAGCGTGAGCTATGAGAAAGCGCCACGCTTCCCGAAGGGAGAAAGGCGGACAGGTATC
CGGTAAGCGGCAGGGTCGGAACAGGAGAGCGCACGAGGGAGCTTCCAGGGGGAAACGCCTGGTATCTTTA
TAGTCCTGTCGGGTTTCGCCACCTCTGACTTGAGCGTCGATTTTTGTGATGCTCGTCAGGGGGGCGGAGC
CTATGGAAAAACGCCAGCAACGCGGCCTTTTTACGGTTCCTGGCCTTTTGCTGGCCTTTTGCTCACATGT
TCTTTCCTGCGTTATCCCCTGATTCTGTGGATAACCGTATTACCGCCTTTGAGTGAGCTGATACCGCTCG
CCGCAGCCGAACGACCGAGCGCAGCGAGTCAGTGAGCGAGGAAGCGGAAGAGCGCCCAATACGCAAACCG
CCTCTCCCCGCGCGTTGGCCGATTCATTAATGCAGCAAGCTCATGGCTGACTAATTTTTTTTATTTATGC
AGAGGCCGAGGCCGCCTCGGCCTCTGAGCTATTCCAGAAGTAGTGAGGAGGCTTTTTTGGAGGCCTAGGC
TTTTGCAAAAAGCTCCCCGTGGCACGACAGGTTTCCCGACTGGAAAGCGGGCAGTGAGCGCAACGCAATT
AATGTGAGTTAGCTCACTCATTAGGCACCCCAGGCTTTACACTTTATGCTTCCGGCTCGTATGTTGTGTG
GAATTGTGAGCGGATAACAATTTCACACAGGAAACAGCTATGACATGATTACGAATTTCACAAATAAAGC
ATTTTTTTCACTGCATTCTAGTTGTGGTTTGTCCAAACTCATCAATGTATCTTATCATGTCTGGATCAAC
TGGATAACTCAAGCTAACCAAAATCATCCCAAACTTCCCACCCCATACCCTATTACCACTGCCAATTACC
TGTGGTTTCATTTACTCTAAACCTGTGATTCCTCTGAATTATTTTCATTTTAAAGAAATTGTATTTGTTA
AATATGTACTACAAACTTAGTAGT
