>Addgene plasmid #116741 | pHAGE-FGFR2 | depositor partial sequence | sequence record 219616 | insert
ATGGTCAGCTGGGGTCGTTTCATCTGCCTGGTCGTGGTCACCATGGCAACCTTGTCCCTGGCCCGGCCCT
CCTTCAGTTTAGTTGAGGATACCACATTAGAGCCAGAAGAGCCACCAACCAAATACCAAATCTCTCAACC
AGAAGTGTACGTGGCTGCGCCAGGGGAGTCGCTAGAGGTGCGCTGCCTGTTGAAAGATGCCGCCGTGATC
AGTTGGACTAAGGATGGGGTGCACTTGGGGCCCAACAATAGGACAGTGCTTATTGGGGAGTACTTGCAGA
TAAAGGGCGCCACGCCTAGAGACTCCGGCCTCTATGCTTGTACTGCCAGTAGGACTGTAGACAGTGAAAC
TTGGTACTTCATGGTGAATGTCACAGATGCCATCTCATCCGGAGATGATGAGGATGACACCGATGGTGCG
GAAGATTTTGTCAGTGAGAACAGTAACAACAAGAGAGCACCATACTGGACCAACACAGAAAAGATGGAAA
AGCGGCTCCATGCTGTGCCTGCGGCCAACACTGTCAAGTTTCGCTGCCCAGCCGGGGGGAACCCAATGCC
AACCATGCGGTGGCTGAAAAACGGGAAGGAGTTTAAGCAGGAGCATCGCATTGGAGGCTACAAGGTACGA
AACCAGCACTGGAGCCTCATTATGGAAAGTGTGGTCCCATCTGACAAGGGAAATTATACCTGTGTAGTGG
AGAATGAATACGGGTCCATCAATCACACGTACCACCTGGATGTTGTGGAGCGATCGCCTCACCGGCCCAT
CCTCCAAGCCGGACTGCCGGCAAATGCCTCCACAGTGGTCGGAGGAGACGTAGAGTTTGTCTGCAAGGTT
TACAGTGATGCCCAGCCCCACATCCAGTGGATCAAGCACGTGGAAAAGAACGGCAGTAAATACGGGCCCG
ACGGGCTGCCCTACCTCAAGGTTCTCAAGGCCGCCGGTGTTAACACCACGGACAAAGAGATTGAGGTTCT
CTATATTCGGAATGTAACTTTTGAGGACGCTGGGGAATATACGTGCTTGGCGGGTAATTCTATTGGGATA
TCCTTTCACTCTGCATGGTTGACAGTTCTGCCAGCGCCTGGAAGAGAAAAGGAGATTACAGCTTCCCCAG
ACTACCTGGAGATAGCCATTTACTGCATAGGGGTCTTCTTAATCGCCTGTATGGTGGTAACAGTCATCCT
GTGCCGAATGAAGAACACGACCAAGAAGCCAGACTTCAGCAGCCAGCCGGCTGTGCACAAGCTGACCAAA
CGTATCCCCCTGCGGAGACAGGTAACAGTTTCGGCTGAGTCCAGCTCCTCCATGAACTCCAACACCCCGC
TGGTGAGGATAACAACACGCCTCTCTTCAACGGCAGACACCCCCATGCTGGCAGGGGTCTCC
[912 nt withheld, positions 1393-2304]
TACTTGGACCTCAGCCAACCTCTCGAACAGTATTCACCTAGTTACCCTGACACAAGAAGTTCTTGTTCTT
CAGGAGATGATTCTGTTTTTTCTCCAGACCCCATGCCTTACGAACCATGCCTTCCTCAGTATCCACACAT
AAACGGCAGTGTTAAAACATGA
